Addgene plasmid #211469: pHAGE2-EF1a-HA-ATAD3A-IRES-Hygro
Purpose: Lentivirus backbone expressing ATAD3A with an HA-tag at the N-terminal
Depositing lab: Agnel Sfeir. Depositing organization: Memorial Sloan-Kettering Cancer Center. Publication: Mitochondrial DNA breaks activate an integrated stress response to reestablish homeostasis. Fu Y, Sacco O, DeBitetto E, Kanshin E, Ueberheide B, Sfeir A. Mol Cell. 2023 Oct 8:S1097-2765(23)00753-0. doi: 10.1016/j.molcel.2023.09.026. PubMed 37832546.
Backbone
  Vector backbone: pHAGE2
  Backbone size w/o insert (bp): 8601
  Total vector size (bp): 10401
  Vector type: Mammalian Expression, Lentiviral
  Selectable markers: Hygromycin
Growth in bacteria
  Bacterial resistance: Ampicillin, 100 μg/mL
  Growth temperature: 30°C
  Growth strain: NEB Stable
  Copy number: Unknown
Gene/Insert
  Gene/Insert name: ATAD3A
  Species: H. sapiens (human)
  Insert size (bp): 1797
  Entrez Gene: ATAD3A (a.k.a. HAYOS, PHRINL)
  Promoter: EF-1a
  Tag / fusion protein: HA (N terminal on backbone)
  Cloning method: Restriction Enzyme; 5′ cloning site BamH1 (not destroyed); 3′ cloning site BmtI (not destroyed)
  Sequencing primers: 5′ CGTCCAGGCACCTCGATTAG; 3′ TCGTCAAGAAGACAGGGCCA
Terms and licenses: Academic/Nonprofit Terms; Industry Terms: Not Available to Industry
How to cite: pHAGE2-EF1a-HA-ATAD3A-IRES-Hygro was a gift from Agnel Sfeir (Addgene plasmid # 211469 ; http://n2t.net/addgene:211469 ; RRID:Addgene_211469)
