[The description below was written by a language model from this plasmid's Addgene catalogue record and pLannotate feature annotations shown in this document.]
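Description:
pHAGE2-EF1a-HA-ATAD3A-IRES-Hygro is an HIV-1-based lentiviral transfer plasmid of about 10.4 kb, built on the pHAGE2 backbone for stable expression of human ATAD3A in mammalian cells. It is propagated in E. coli through a high-copy ColE1/pUC-type origin and selected with ampicillin via the β-lactamase gene. The viral portion carries the elements needed for packaging and transduction: an upstream HIV-1 LTR, the Ψ packaging signal with an adjoining gag fragment, the Rev response element for nuclear export of the unspliced genomic RNA, the cPPT/CTS that aids nuclear import of the reverse-transcribed genome, and a shorter, truncated downstream LTR. The annotation also picks up small remnants of nef, Rev, SV40 and lac sequences, which appear to be backbone carry-over rather than functional parts.

The payload is a single bicistronic cassette driven by the strong constitutive EF-1α promoter. An HA epitope supplied by the backbone is fused to the N-terminus of the ATAD3A coding sequence; the automated annotation labels this as a fragment of a 3xHA tag, consistent with a single HA copy. It also matches the insert to the rat Atad3 orthologue, whereas the catalogue entry records the insert as human. ATAD3A is a mitochondrial protein implicated in mitochondrial network organisation and nucleoid stability. Downstream, an EMCV IRES allows translation of the hygromycin phosphotransferase gene from the same transcript, so hygromycin selection enriches for cells that also express the tagged protein. A WPRE following the cassette enhances transcript stability and expression. The construct is suited to making stable HA-ATAD3A cell lines for detection or immunoprecipitation, and was deposited in connection with work on cellular responses to mitochondrial DNA breaks.
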