Features (pLannotate 1.2.2; 25 found; start..end, strand, type, name):
   1009..1597    +  misc_feature   WPRE: woodchuck hepatitis virus posttranscriptional regulatory element
   1592..1702    +  CDS            nef (fragment): NEF_SIVS4 - Experimental evidence at protein level: Swiss-Prot protein existence level 1. Interferes with TCR signaling from the cell membrane. Interacts with CD247/TCRZ (TCR zeta chain) and exert potent down- regulation of cell surface TCR/CD3 complexes. From Simian immunodeficiency virus (isolate F236/smH4) (SIV-sm) (Simian immunodeficiency virus sooty mangabey monkey).
   1745..1925    +  LTR            5' LTR (truncated): truncated 5' long terminal repeat (LTR) from HIV-1
   2058..2162    +  promoter       AmpR promoter: bla
   2163..3023    +  CDS            AmpR: β-lactamase; bla; confers resistance to ampicillin, carbenicillin, and related antibiotics
   3194..3782    +  rep_origin     ori: high-copy-number ColE1/pMB1/pBR322/pUC origin of replication
   3965..4019    +  CDS            lacI (fragment): lac repressor; lacI; The lac repressor binds to the lac operator to inhibit transcription in E. coli. This inhibition can be relieved by adding lactose or isopropyl-β-D-thiogalactopyranoside (IPTG).
   4025..4118    +  rep_origin     SV40 ori (fragment): SV40 origin of replication
   4143..4180    +  CDS            lacI (fragment): lac repressor; lacI; The lac repressor binds to the lac operator to inhibit transcription in E. coli. This inhibition can be relieved by adding lactose or isopropyl-β-D-thiogalactopyranoside (IPTG).
   4193..4214    +  protein_bind   CAP binding site: CAP binding activates transcription in the presence of cAMP. E. coli catabolite activator protein
   4229..4259    +  promoter       lac promoter: promoter for the E. coli lac operon
   4267..4283    +  protein_bind   lac operator: The lac repressor binds to the lac operator to inhibit transcription in E. coli. This inhibition can be relieved by adding lactose or isopropyl-β-D-thiogalactopyranoside (IPTG). lac repressor encoded by lacI
   4317..4400    +  polyA_signal   SV40 poly(A) signal (fragment): SV40 polyadenylation signal
   4567..4896    +  CDS            nef (fragment): NEF_HV1BR - Experimental evidence at protein level: Swiss-Prot protein existence level 1. Extracellular Nef protein targets CD4(+) T-lymphocytes for apoptosis by interacting with CXCR4 surface receptors (PubMed:14990729). From Human immunodeficiency virus type 1 group M subtype B (isolate BRU/LAI) (HIV-1).
   4944..5201    +  LTR            5' LTR (truncated): truncated 5' long terminal repeat (LTR) from HIV-1
   5248..5373    +  misc_feature   HIV-1 Ψ: packaging signal of human immunodeficiency virus type 1
   5357..5695    +  CDS            HIV-1 gag (fragment): gag protein from human immunodeficiency virus 1; gag
   5819..6155    +  ncRNA          RRE: Accession: RF00036 - HIV Rev response element
   6480..6580    +  CDS            Rev (fragment): human immunodeficiency virus 1 (HIV-1) Rev protein; rev; enhances nuclear export of unspliced and incompletely spliced viral mRNAs
   6625..6742    +  misc_feature   cPPT/CTS: central polypurine tract and central termination sequence of HIV-1
   6790..7968    +  promoter       EF-1α promoter: strong constitutive promoter for human elongation factor EF-1α
   8003..8030    +  CDS            3xHA (fragment): three tandem HA epitope tags
   8030..9757    +  CDS            Atad3: ATAD3_RAT - Also known as Atad3a. Experimental evidence at protein level: Swiss-Prot protein existence level 1. Essential for mitochondrial network organization, mitochondrial metabolism and cell growth at organism and cellular level. May play an important role in mitochondrial protein synthesis. May also participate in mitochondrial DNA replication. May bind to mitochondrial DNA D-loops and contribute to nucleoid stability. Required for enhanced channeling of cholesterol for hormone-dependent steroidogenesis. Involved in mitochondrial-mediated antiviral innate immunity. From Rattus norvegicus
   9884..10345   +  misc_feature   IRES: internal ribosome entry site (IRES) of the encephalomyocarditis virus (EMCV)
  10350..971     +  CDS            hph (across the origin): KHYB_ECOLX - Experimental evidence at protein level: Swiss-Prot protein existence level 1. The aminoglycoside phosphotransferases achieve inactivation of their antibiotic substrates by phosphorylation. Only phosphorylates hygromycin and closely related compounds such as demethyl analogs and destomycin. From Escherichia coli.
>Addgene plasmid #211469 | pHAGE2-EF1a-HA-ATAD3A-IRES-Hygro | addgene full sequence | sequence record 417763 | Addgene NGS Result
AGTTCGACAGCGTCTCCGACCTGATGCAGCTCTCGGAGGGCGAAGAATCTCGTGCTTTCAGCTTCGATGT
AGGAGGGCGTGGATATGTCCTGCGGGTAAATAGCTGCGCCGATGGTTTCTACAAAGATCGTTATGTTTAT
CGGCACTTTGCATCGGCCGCGCTCCCGATTCCGGAAGTGCTTGACATTGGGGAATTTAGCGAGAGCCTGA
CCTATTGCATCTCCCGCCGTGCACAGGGTGTCACGTTGCAAGACCTGCCTGAAACCGAACTGCCCGCTGT
TCTGCAGCCGGTCGCGGAGGCCATGGATGCGATCGCTGCGGCCGATCTTAGCCAGACGAGCGGGTTCGGC
CCATTCGGACCGCAAGGAATCGGTCAATACACTACATGGCGTGATTTCATATGCGCGATTGCTGATCCCC
ATGTGTATCACTGGCAAACTGTGATGGACGACACCGTCAGTGCGTCCGTCGCGCAGGCTCTCGATGAGCT
GATGCTTTGGGCCGAGGACTGCCCCGAAGTCCGGCACCTCGTGCACGCGGATTTCGGCTCCAACAATGTC
CTGACGGACAATGGCCGCATAACAGCGGTCATTGACTGGAGCGAGGCGATGTTCGGGGATTCCCAATACG
AGGTCGCCAACATCTTCTTCTGGAGGCCGTGGTTGGCTTGTATGGAGCAGCAGACGCGCTACTTCGAGCG
GAGGCATCCGGAGCTTGCAGGATCGCCGCGGCTCCGGGCGTATATGCTCCGCATTGGTCTTGACCAACTC
TATCAGAGCTTGGTTGACGGCAATTTCGATGATGCAGCTTGGGCGCAGGGTCGATGCGACGCAATCGTCC
GATCCGGAGCCGGGACTGTCGGGCGTACACAAATCGCCCGCAGAAGCGCGGCCGTCTGGACCGATGGCTG
TGTAGAAGTACTCGCCGATAGTGGAAACCGACGCCCCAGCACTCGTCCGAGGGCAAAGGAATAGAGTAGA
TGCCGACCGGGATCTATCGATAGATCCTAATCAACCTCTGGATTACAAAATTTGTGAAAGATTGACTGGT
ATTCTTAACTATGTTGCTCCTTTTACGCTATGTGGATACGCTGCTTTAATGCCTTTGTATCATGCTATTG
CTTCCCGTATGGCTTTCATTTTCTCCTCCTTGTATAAATCCTGGTTGCTGTCTCTTTATGAGGAGTTGTG
GCCCGTTGTCAGGCAACGTGGCGTGGTGTGCACTGTGTTTGCTGACGCAACCCCCACTGGTTGGGGCATT
GCCACCACCTGTCAGCTCCTTTCCGGGACTTTCGCTTTCCCCCTCCCTATTGCCACGGCGGAACTCATCG
CCGCCTGCCTTGCCCGCTGCTGGACAGGGGCTCGGCTGTTGGGCACTGACAATTCCGTGGTGTTGTCGGG
GAAATCATCGTCCTTTCCTTGGCTGCTCGCCTGTGTTGCCACCTGGATTCTGCGCGGGACGTCCTTCTGC
TACGTCCCTTCGGCCCTCAATCCAGCGGACCTTCCTTCCCGCGGCCTGCTGCCGGCTCTGCGGCCTCTTC
CGCGTCTTCGCCTTCGCCCTCAGACGAGTCGGATCTCCCTTTGGGCCGCCTCCCCGCCTGGTACCTTTAA
GACCAATGACTTACAAGGCAGCTGTAGATCTTAGCCACTTTTTAAAAGAAAAGGGGGGACTGGAAGGGCT
AATTCACTCCCAACGAAGACAAGATCACCTGCAGGACAGGCGCGCCCTGCTTTTTGCTTGTACTGGGTCT
CTCTGGTTAGACCAGATCTGAGCCTGGGAGCTCTCTGGCTAACTAGGGAACCCACTGCTTAAGCCTCAAT
AAAGCTTGCCTTGAGTGCTTCAAGTAGTGTGTGCCCGTCTGTTGTGTGACTCTGGTAACTAGAGATCCCT
CAGACCCTTTTAGTCAGTGTGGAAAATCTCTAGCACCCGGGCGATTAAGGAAAGGGCTAGATCATTCTTG
AAGACGAAAGGGCCTCGTGATACGCCTATTTTTATAGGTTAATGTCATGATAATAATGGTTTCTTAGACG
TCAGGTGGCACTTTTCGGGGAAATGTGCGCGGAACCCCTATTTGTTTATTTTTCTAAATACATTCAAATA
TGTATCCGCTCATGAGACAATAACCCTGATAAATGCTTCAATAATATTGAAAAAGGAAGAGTATGAGTAT
TCAACATTTCCGTGTCGCCCTTATTCCCTTTTTTGCGGCATTTTGCCTTCCTGTTTTTGCTCACCCAGAA
ACGCTGGTGAAAGTAAAAGATGCTGAAGATCAGTTGGGTGCACGAGTGGGTTACATCGAACTGGATCTCA
ACAGCGGTAAGATCCTTGAGAGTTTTCGCCCCGAAGAACGTTTTCCAATGATGAGCACTTTTAAAGTTCT
GCTATGTGGCGCGGTATTATCCCGTGTTGACGCCGGGCAAGAGCAACTCGGTCGCCGCATACACTATTCT
CAGAATGACTTGGTTGAGTACTCACCAGTCACAGAAAAGCATCTTACGGATGGCATGACAGTAAGAGAAT
TATGCAGTGCTGCCATAACCATGAGTGATAACACTGCGGCCAACTTACTTCTGACAACGATCGGAGGACC
GAAGGAGCTAACCGCTTTTTTGCACAACATGGGGGATCATGTAACTCGCCTTGATCGTTGGGAACCGGAG
CTGAATGAAGCCATACCAAACGACGAGCGTGACACCACGATGCCTGTAGCAATGGCAACAACGTTGCGCA
AACTATTAACTGGCGAACTACTTACTCTAGCTTCCCGGCAACAATTAATAGACTGGATGGAGGCGGATAA
AGTTGCAGGACCACTTCTGCGCTCGGCCCTTCCGGCTGGCTGGTTTATTGCTGATAAATCTGGAGCCGGT
GAGCGTGGGTCTCGCGGTATCATTGCAGCACTGGGGCCAGATGGTAAGCCCTCCCGTATCGTAGTTATCT
ACACGACGGGGAGTCAGGCAACTATGGATGAACGAAATAGACAGATCGCTGAGATAGGTGCCTCACTGAT
TAAGCATTGGTAACTGTCAGACCAAGTTTACTCATATATACTTTAGATTGATTTAAAACTTCATTTTTAA
TTTAAAAGGATCTAGGTGAAGATCCTTTTTGATAATCTCATGACCAAAATCCCTTAACGTGAGTTTTCGT
TCCACTGAGCGTCAGACCCCGTAGAAAAGATCAAAGGATCTTCTTGAGATCCTTTTTTTCTGCGCGTAAT
CTGCTGCTTGCAAACAAAAAAACCACCGCTACCAGCGGTGGTTTGTTTGCCGGATCAAGAGCTACCAACT
CTTTTTCCGAAGGTAACTGGCTTCAGCAGAGCGCAGATACCAAATACTGTTCTTCTAGTGTAGCCGTAGT
TAGGCCACCACTTCAAGAACTCTGTAGCACCGCCTACATACCTCGCTCTGCTAATCCTGTTACCAGTGGC
TGCTGCCAGTGGCGATAAGTCGTGTCTTACCGGGTTGGACTCAAGACGATAGTTACCGGATAAGGCGCAG
CGGTCGGGCTGAACGGGGGGTTCGTGCACACAGCCCAGCTTGGAGCGAACGACCTACACCGAACTGAGAT
ACCTACAGCGTGAGCTATGAGAAAGCGCCACGCTTCCCGAAGGGAGAAAGGCGGACAGGTATCCGGTAAG
CGGCAGGGTCGGAACAGGAGAGCGCACGAGGGAGCTTCCAGGGGGAAACGCCTGGTATCTTTATAGTCCT
GTCGGGTTTCGCCACCTCTGACTTGAGCGTCGATTTTTGTGATGCTCGTCAGGGGGGCGGAGCCTATGGA
AAAACGCCAGCAACGCGGCCTTTTTACGGTTCCTGGCCTTTTGCTGGCCTTTTGCTCACATGTTCTTTCC
TGCGTTATCCCCTGATTCTGTGGATAACCGTATTACCGCCTTTGAGTGAGCTGATACCGCTCGCCGCAGC
CGAACGACCGAGCGCAGCGAGTCAGTGAGCGAGGAAGCGGAAGAGCGCCCAATACGCAAACCGCCTCTCC
CCGCGCGTTGGCCGATTCATTAATGCAGCAAGCTCATGGCTGACTAATTTTTTTTATTTATGCAGAGGCC
GAGGCCGCCTCGGCCTCTGAGCTATTCCAGAAGTAGTGAGGAGGCTTTTTTGGAGGCCTAGGCTTTTGCA
AAAAGCTCCCCGTGGCACGACAGGTTTCCCGACTGGAAAGCGGGCAGTGAGCGCAACGCAATTAATGTGA
GTTAGCTCACTCATTAGGCACCCCAGGCTTTACACTTTATGCTTCCGGCTCGTATGTTGTGTGGAATTGT
GAGCGGATAACAATTTCACACAGGAAACAGCTATGACATGATTACGAATTTCACAAATAAAGCATTTTTT
TCACTGCATTCTAGTTGTGGTTTGTCCAAACTCATCAATGTATCTTATCATGTCTGGATCAACTGGATAA
CTCAAGCTAACCAAAATCATCCCAAACTTCCCACCCCATACCCTATTACCACTGCCAATTACCTGTGGTT
TCATTTACTCTAAACCTGTGATTCCTCTGAATTATTTTCATTTTAAAGAAATTGTATTTGTTAAATATGT
ACTACAAACTTAGTAGTTGGAAGGGCTAATTCACTCCCAAAGAAGACAAGATATCCTTGATCTGTGGATC
TACCACACACAAGGCTACTTCCCTGATTAGCAGAACTACACACCAGGGCCAGGGGTCAGATATCCACTGA
CCTTTGGATGGTGCTACAAGCTAGTACCAGTTGAGCCAGATAAGGTAGAAGAGGCCAATAAAGGAGAGAA
CACCAGCTTGTTACACCCTGTGAGCCTGCATGGGATGGATGACCCGGAGAGAGAAGTGTTAGAGTGGAGG
TTTGACAGCCGCCTAGCATTTCATCACGTGGCCCGAGAGCTGCATCCGGAGTACTTCAAGAACTGCTGAT
ATCGAGCTTGCTACAAGGGACTTTCCGCTGGGGACTTTCCAGGGAGGCGTGGCCTGGGCGGGACTGGGGA
GTGGCGAGCCCTCAGATCCTGCATATAAGCAGCTGCTTTTTGCCTGTACTGGGTCTCTCTGGTTAGACCA
GATCTGAGCCTGGGAGCTCTCTGGCTAACTAGGGAACCCACTGCTTAAGCCTCAATAAAGCTTGCCTTGA
GTGCTTCAAGTAGTGTGTGCCCGTCTGTTGTGTGACTCTGGTAACTAGAGATCCCTCAGACCCTTTTAGT
CAGTGTGGAAAATCTCTAGCAGTGGCGCCCGAACAGGGACTTGAAAGCGAAAGGGAAACCAGAGGAGCTC
TCTCGACGCAGGACTCGGCTTGCTGAAGCGCGCACGGCAAGAGGCGAGGGGCGGCGACTGGTGAGTACGC
CAAAAATTTTGACTAGCGGAGGCTAGAAGGAGAGAGATGGGTGCGAGAGCGTCAGTATTAAGCGGGGGAG
AATTAGATCGCGATGGGAAAAAATTCGGTTAAGGCCAGGGGGAAAGAAAAAATATAAATTAAAACATATA
GTATGGGCAAGCAGGGAGCTAGAACGATTCGCAGTTAATCCTGGCCTGTTAGAAACATCAGAAGGCTGTA
GACAAATACTGGGACAGCTACAACCATCCCTTCAGACAGGATCAGAAGAACTTAGATCATTATATAATAC
AGTAGCAACCCTCTATTGTGTGCATCAAAGGATAGAGATAAAAGACACCAAGGAAGCTTTAGACAAGATA
GAGGAAGAGCAAAACAAAAGTAAGACCACCGCACAGCAAGCGGCCGGCCGCTGATCTTCAGACCTGGAGG
AGGAGATATGAGGGACAATTGGAGAAGTGAATTATATAAATATAAAGTAGTAAAAATTGAACCATTAGGA
GTAGCACCCACCAAGGCAAAGAGAAGAGTGGTGCAGAGAGAAAAAAGAGCAGTGGGAATAGGAGCTTTGT
TCCTTGGGTTCTTGGGAGCAGCAGGAAGCACTATGGGCGCAGCGTCAATGACGCTGACGGTACAGGCCAG
ACAATTATTGTCTGGTATAGTGCAGCAGCAGAACAATTTGCTGAGGGCTATTGAGGCGCAACAGCATCTG
TTGCAACTCACAGTCTGGGGCATCAAGCAGCTTCAGGCAAGAATCCTGGCTGTGGAAAGATACCTAAAGG
ATCAACAGCTCCTGGGGATTTGGGGTTGCTCTGGAAAACTCATTTGCACCACTGCTGTGCCTTGGAATGC
TAGTTGGAGTAATAAATCTCTGGAACAGATTTGGAATCACACGACCTGGATGGAGTGGGACAGAGAAATT
AACAATTACACAAGCTTAATACACTCCTTAATTGAAGAATCGCAAAACCAGCAAGAAAAGAATGAACAAG
AATTATTGGAATTAGATAAATGGGCAAGTTTGTGGAATTGGTTTAACATAACAAATTGGCTGTGGTATAT
AAAATTATTCATAATGATAGTAGGAGGCTTGGTAGGTTTAAGAATAGTTTTTGCTGTACTTTCTATAGTG
AATAGAGTTAGGCAGGGATATTCACCATTATCGTTTCAGACCCACCTCCCAACCCCGAGGGGACCCGACA
GGCCCGAAGGAATAGAAGAAGAAGGTGGAGAGAGAGACAGAGACAGATCCATTCGATTAGTGAACGGATC
TCGACGGTATCGCCGAATTCACAAATGGCAGTATTCATCCACAATTTTAAAAGAAAAGGGGGGATTGGGG
GGTACAGTGCAGGGGAAAGAATAGTAGACATAATAGCAACAGACATACAAACTAAAGAATTACAAAAACA
AATTACAAAAATTCAAAATTTTCGGGTTTATTACAGGGACAGCAGAGATCCAGTTTGGACTAGTCGTGAG
GCTCCGGTGCCCGTCAGTGGGCAGAGCGCACATCGCCCACAGTCCCCGAGAAGTTGGGGGGAGGGGTCGG
CAATTGAACCGGTGCCTAGAGAAGGTGGCGCGGGGTAAACTGGGAAAGTGATGTCGTGTACTGGCTCCGC
CTTTTTCCCGAGGGTGGGGGAGAACCGTATATAAGTGCAGTAGTCGCCGTGAACGTTCTTTTTCGCAACG
GGTTTGCCGCCAGAACACAGGTAAGTGCCGTGTGTGGTTCCCGCGGGCCTGGCCTCTTTACGGGTTATGG
CCCTTGCGTGCCTTGAATTACTTCCACCTGGCTGCAGTACGTGATTCTTGATCCCGAGCTTCGGGTTGGA
AGTGGGTGGGAGAGTTCGAGGCCTTGCGCTTAAGGAGCCCCTTCGCCTCGTGCTTGAGTTGAGGCCTGGC
CTGGGCGCTGGGGCCGCCGCGTGCGAATCTGGTGGCACCTTCGCGCCTGTCTCGCTGCTTTCGATAAGTC
TCTAGCCATTTAAAATTTTTGATGACCTGCTGCGACGCTTTTTTTCTGGCAAGATAGTCTTGTAAATGCG
GGCCAAGATCTGCACACTGGTATTTCGGTTTTTGGGGCCGCGGGCGGCGACGGGGCCCGTGCGTCCCAGC
GCACATGTTCGGCGAGGCGGGGCCTGCGAGCGCGGCCACCGAGAATCGGACGGGGGTAGTCTCAAGCTGG
CCGGCCTGCTCTGGTGCCTGGCCTCGCGCCGCCGTGTATCGCCCCGCCCTGGGCGGCAAGGCTGGCCCGG
TCGGCACCAGTTGCGTGAGCGGAAAGATGGCCGCTTCCCGGCCCTGCTGCAGGGAGCTCAAAATGGAGGA
CGCGGCGCTCGGGAGAGCGGGCGGGTGAGTCACCCACACAAAGGAAAAGGGCCTTTCCGTCCTCAGCCGT
CGCTTCATGTGACTCCACGGAGTACCGGGCGCCGTCCAGGCACCTCGATTAGTTCTCGAGCTTTTGGAGT
ACGTCGTCTTTAGGTTGGGGGGAGGGGTTTTATGCGATGGAGTTTCCCCACACTGAGTGGGTGGAGACTG
AAGTTAGGCCAGCTTGGCACTTGATGTAATTCTCCTTGGAATTTGCCCTTTTTGAGTTTGGATCTTGGTT
CATTCTCAAGCCTCAGACAGTGGTTCAAAGTTTTTTTCTTCCATTTCAGGTGTCGTGAAGCGGCCGCTTA
ATTAAGTTTAAACGGATCCATGTACCCATACGATGTTCCAGATTACGCTTCGTGGCTCTTCGGCATTAAC
AAGGGCCCCAAGGGTGAAGGCGCGGGGCCGCCGCCGCCTTTGCCGCCCGCGCAGCCCGGGGCCGAGGGCG
GCGGGGACCGCGGGTTGGGAGACCGGCCGGCGCCCAAGGACAAATGGAGCAACTTCGACCCCACCGGCCT
GGAGCGCGCCGCCAAGGCGGCGCGCGAGCTGGAGCACTCGCGTTATGCCAAGGACGCCCTGAATCTGGCA
CAGATGCAGGAGCAGACGCTGCAGTTGGAGCAACAGTCCAAGCTCAAAGAGTATGAGGCCGCCGTGGAGC
AGCTCAAGAGCGAGCAGATCCGGGCGCAGGCTGAGGAGAGGAGGAAGACCCTGAGCGAGGAGACCCGGCA
GCACCAGGCCAGGGCCCAGTATCAAGACAAGCTGGCCCGGCAGCGCTACGAGGACCAACTGAAGCAGCAG
CAACTTCTCAATGAGGAGAATTTACGGAAGCAGGAGGAGTCCGTGCAGAAGCAGGAAGCCATGCGGCGAG
CCACCGTGGAGCGGGAGATGGAGCTGCGGCACAAGAATGAGATGCTGCGAGTGGAGGCCGAGGCCCGGGC
GCGCGCCAAGGCCGAGCGGGAGAATGCAGACATCATCCGCGAGCAGATCCGCCTGAAGGCGGCCGAGCAC
CGTCAGACCGTCTTGGAGTCCATCAGGACGGCTGGCACCTTGTTTGGGGAAGGATTCCGTGCCTTTGTGA
CAGACTGGGACAAAGTGACAGCCACGGTGGCTGGGCTGACGCTGCTGGCTGTTGGGGTCTACTCAGCCAA
GAATGCCACGCTTGTCGCCGGCCGCTTCATCGAGGCTCGGCTGGGGAAGCCGTCCCTAGTGAGGGAGACG
TCCCGCATCACGGTGCTTGAGGCGCTGCGGCACCCCATCCAGGTCAGCCGGCGGCTCCTCAGTCGACCCC
AGGACGCGCTGGAGGGTGTTGTGCTCAGTCCCAGCCTGGAAGCACGGGTGCGCGACATCGCCATAGCAAC
AAGGAACACCAAGAAGAACCGCAGCCTGTACAGGAACATCCTGATGTACGGGCCACCAGGCACCGGGAAG
ACGCTGTTTGCCAAGAAACTCGCCCTGCACTCAGGCATGGACTACGCCATCATGACAGGCGGGGACGTGG
CCCCCATGGGGCGGGAAGGCGTGACCGCCATGCACAAGCTCTTTGACTGGGCCAATACCAGCCGGCGCGG
CCTCCTGCTCTTTGTGGATGAAGCGGACGCCTTCCTTCGGAAGCGAGCCACCGAGAAGATAAGCGAGGAC
CTCAGGGCCACACTGAACGCCTTCCTGTACCGCACGGGCCAGCACAGCAACAAGTTCATGCTGGTCCTGG
CCAGCAACCAACCAGAGCAGTTCGACTGGGCCATCAATGACCGCATCAATGAGATGGTCCACTTCGACCT
GCCAGGGCAGGAGGAACGGGAGCGCCTGGTGAGAATGTATTTTGACAAGTATGTTCTTAAGCCGGCCACA
GAAGGAAAGCAGCGCCTGAAGCTGGCCCAGTTTGACTACGGGAGGAAGTGCTCGGAGGTCGCTCGGCTGA
CGGAGGGCATGTCGGGCCGGGAGATCGCTCAGCTGGCCGTGTCCTGGCAGGCCACGGCGTATGCCTCCGA
GGACGGGGTCCTGACCGAGGCCATGATGGACACCCGCGTGCAAGATGCTGTCCAGCAGCACCAGCAGAAG
ATGTGCTGGCTGAAGGCGGAAGGGCCTGGGCGTGGGGACGAGCCCTCCCCATCCTGAGCTAGCGTTAACA
CGCGTTGTACATTTTACGTATCTAGAGCTCGAGGTCGACCAATTCCGGTTATTTTCCACCATATTGCCGT
CTTTTGGCAATGTGAGGGCCCGGAAACCTGGCCCTGTCTTCTTGACGAGCATTCCTAGGGGTCTTTCCCC
TCTCGCCAAAGGAATGCAAGGTCTGTTGAATGTCGTGAAGGAAGCAGTTCCTCTGGAAGCTTCTTGAAGA
CAAACAACGTCTGTAGCGACCCTTTGCAGGCAGCGGAACCCCCCACCTGGCGACAGGTGCCTCTGCGGCC
AAAAGCCACGTGTATAAGATACACCTGCAAAGGCGGCACAACCCCAGTGCCACGTTGTGAGTTGGATAGT
TGTGGAAAGAGTCAAATGGCTCTCCTCAAGCGTATTCAACAAGGGGCTGAAGGATGCCCAGAAGGTACCC
CATTGTATGGGATCTGATCTGGGGCCTCGGTGCACATGCTTTACATGTGTTTAGTCGAGGTTAAAAAACG
TCTAGGCCCCCCGAACCACGGGGACGTGGTTTTCCTTTGAAAAACACGATGATAATACCATGAAAAAGCC
TGAACTCACCGCGACGTCTGTCGAGAAGTTTCTGATCGAAA
